Addgene plasmid #157978: pAWp102-v2 scaffold
Purpose: (Empty Backbone) pBT264-mutmU6p-{2xBbsI}-v2 sgRNA scaffold-{MfeI}
Depositing lab: Alan Siu Lun Wong. Depositing organization: University of Hong Kong. Publication: A Three-Way Combinatorial CRISPR Screen for Analyzing Interactions among Druggable Targets. Zhou P, Chan BKC, Wan YK, Yuen CTL, Choi GCG, Li X, Tong CSW, Zhong SSW, Sun J, Bao Y, Mak SYL, Chow MZY, Khaw JV, Leung SY, Zheng Z, Cheung LWT, Tan K, Wong KH, Chan HYE, Wong ASL. Cell Rep. 2020 Aug 11;32(6):108020. doi: 10.1016/j.celrep.2020.108020. PubMed 32783942.
Backbone
  Vector backbone: pBT264
Growth in bacteria
  Bacterial resistance: Ampicillin, 100 μg/mL
  Growth temperature: 37°C
  Growth strain: DH5alpha
  Copy number: High Copy
Terms and licenses: Academic/Nonprofit Terms; Industry Terms: Not Available to Industry
How to cite: pAWp102-v2 scaffold was a gift from Alan Siu Lun Wong (Addgene plasmid # 157978 ; http://n2t.net/addgene:157978 ; RRID:Addgene_157978)
