[The description below was written by a language model from this plasmid's Addgene catalogue record and pLannotate feature annotations shown in this document.]
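Description:
pAWp102-v2 scaffold is an empty sgRNA cloning vector built on the pBT264 backbone, a small (about 4.4 kb) bacterial plasmid with pBluescript-like features. It is propagated in E. coli from a high-copy ColE1/pUC-type origin and selected with ampicillin through the β-lactamase (AmpR) gene and its promoter. The backbone also carries an f1 phage origin, T3 and T7 phage promoters flanking the cloning region, and remnants of the lac system (CAP binding site, lac promoter and operator, and fragments of lacZα and lacI). These remnants are carry-overs from the parental cloning vector and are not functional parts of the payload.

The payload is a guide RNA expression cassette. According to the record, a mutated mouse U6 promoter (an RNA polymerase III promoter) is followed by two BbsI sites, a "v2" version of the sgRNA scaffold, and a downstream MfeI site. The feature table annotates the mouse U6 promoter and, just downstream, a partial match to the Streptococcus pyogenes tracrRNA, as expected for a modified Cas9 scaffold. The exact changes in the promoter and the scaffold are not described. BbsI is a type IIS enzyme, so the paired sites presumably allow a spacer to be ligated directly between the promoter and the scaffold to create a complete sgRNA unit. An SV40 polyadenylation signal lies downstream of the scaffold. No mammalian selection marker, reporter, or viral element is annotated, which suggests an intermediate or storage vector. The associated publication describes a three-way combinatorial CRISPR screen, so the plasmid probably supplies one sgRNA cassette for assembly into multi-guide constructs. The MfeI site may serve in that assembly, although the record does not describe the scheme.
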