Features (pLannotate 1.2.2; 14 found; start..end, strand, type, name):
      1..22      +  protein_bind   CAP binding site: CAP binding activates transcription in the presence of cAMP. E. coli catabolite activator protein
     37..67      +  promoter       lac promoter: promoter for the E. coli lac operon
     75..91      +  protein_bind   lac operator: The lac repressor binds to the lac operator to inhibit transcription in E. coli. This inhibition can be relieved by adding lactose or isopropyl-β-D-thiogalactopyranoside (IPTG). lac repressor encoded by lacI
    136..154     +  promoter       T3 promoter: promoter for bacteriophage T3 RNA polymerase
    681..991     +  promoter       U6 promoter: RNA polymerase III promoter for mouse U6 snRNA (Das et al., 1988)
   1032..1089    +  misc_RNA       tracrRNA (fragment): trans-activating CRISPR RNA for the Streptococcus pyogenes CRISPR/Cas9 system
   1136..1217    +  polyA_signal   SV40 poly(A) signal: SV40 polyadenylation signal
   1748..1766    -  promoter       T7 promoter: promoter for bacteriophage T7 RNA polymerase
   1769..1926    +  CDS            lacZα (fragment): LacZα fragment of β-galactosidase; lacZ fragment
   1931..2359    +  rep_origin     f1 ori (sequence partly withheld): f1 bacteriophage origin of replication; arrow indicates direction of (+) strand synthesis
   2412..2516    +  promoter       AmpR promoter: bla
   2517..3377    +  CDS            AmpR: β-lactamase; bla; confers resistance to ampicillin, carbenicillin, and related antibiotics
   3548..4136    +  rep_origin     ori: high-copy-number ColE1/pMB1/pBR322/pUC origin of replication
   4319..4411    +  CDS            lacI (fragment): lac repressor; lacI; The lac repressor binds to the lac operator to inhibit transcription in E. coli. This inhibition can be relieved by adding lactose or isopropyl-β-D-thiogalactopyranoside (IPTG).
>Addgene plasmid #157978 | pAWp102-v2 scaffold | addgene full sequence | sequence record 314908 | Addgene NGS Result
TAATGTGAGTTAGCTCACTCATTAGGCACCCCAGGCTTTACACTTTATGCTTCCGGCTCGTATGTTGTGT
GGAATTGTGAGCGGATAACAATTTCACACAGGAAACAGCTATGACCATGATTACGCCAAGCTCGAAATTA
ACCCTCACTAAAGGGAACAAAAGCTGGAGCTGATTTAAATGGGGACAGCCCCCCCCCAAAGCCCCCAGGG
ATGTAATTACGTCCCTCCCCCGCTAGGGGGCAGCAGCGAGCCGCCCGGGGCTCCGCTCCGGTCCGGCGCT
CCCCCCGCATCCCCGAGCCGGCAGCGTGCGGGGACAGCCCGGGCACGGGGAAGGTGGCACGGGATCGCTT
TCCTCTGAACGCTTCTCGCTGCTCTTTGAGCCTGCAGACACCTGGGGGGATACGGGGAAAAAGCTTTAGG
CTGAGTGCACGGGGACAGCCCCCCCCCAAAGCCCCCAGGGATGTAATTACGTCCCTCCCCCGCTAGGGGG
CAGCAGCGAGCCGCCCGGGGCTCCGCTCCGGTCCGGCGCTCCCCCCGCATCCCCGAGCCGGCAGCGTGCG
GGGACAGCCCGGGCACGGGGAAGGTGGCACGGGATCGCTTTCCTCTGAACGCTTCTCGCTGCTCTTTGAG
CCTGCAGACACCTGGGGGGATACGGGGAAAAAGCTTTAGGCTGAAGATCTGATCCGACGCCGCCATCTCT
AGGCCCGCGCCGGCCCCCTCGCACAGACTTGTGGGAGAAGCTCGGCTACTCCCCTGCCCCGGTTAATTTG
CATATAATATTTCCTAGTAACTATAGAGGCTTAATGTGCGATAAAAGACAGATAATCTGTTCTTTTTAAT
ACTAGCTACATTTTACATGATAGGCTTGGATTTCTATAAGAGATACAAATACTAAATTATTATTTTAAAA
AACAGCACAAAAGGAAACTCACCCTAACTGTAAAGTAATTGTGTGTTTTGAGACTATAAATATCCCTTGG
AGAAAAGCCTTCACCGGGTCTTCGAGAAGACCTGTTTTAGAGCGAGAAATCGCAAGTTAAAATAAGGCTA
GTCCGTATTCAACTTGAAAAAGTGGCACCGAGTCGGTGCTTTTTTGGATCCGCAACGGAATTCCTGACGC
ACAATTGTTGTTGTTAACTTGTTTATTGCAGCTTATAATGGTTACAAATAAAGCAATAGCATCACAAATT
TCACAAATAAAGCATTTTTTTCACTGCCTCGAATCACTAGTGGGGACAGCCCCCCCCCAAAGCCCCCAGG
GATGTAATTACGTCCCTCCCCCGCTAGGGGGCAGCAGCGAGCCGCCCGGGGCTCCGCTCCGGTCCGGCGC
TCCCCCCGCATCCCCGAGCCGGCAGCGTGCGGGGACAGCCCGGGCACGGGGAAGGTGGCACGGGATCGCT
TTCCTCTGAACGCTTCTCGCTGCTCTTTGAGCCTGCAGACACCTGGGGGGATACGGGGAAAAAGCTTTAG
GCTGAGTGCACGGGGACAGCCCCCCCCCAAAGCCCCCAGGGATGTAATTACGTCCCTCCCCCGCTAGGGG
GCAGCAGCGAGCCGCCCGGGGCTCCGCTCCGGTCCGGCGCTCCCCCCGCATCCCCGAGCCGGCAGCGTGC
GGGGACAGCCCGGGCACGGGGAAGGTGGCACGGGATCGCTTTCCTCTGAACGCTTCTCGCTGCTCTTTGA
GCCTGCAGACACCTGGGGGGATACGGGGAAAAAGCTTTAGGCTGAGGCGCGCCTGTACCCAATTCGCCCT
ATAGTGAGTCGTATTACAATTCACTGGCCGTCGTTTTACAACGTCGTGACTGGGAAAACCCTGGCGTTAC
CCAACTTAATCGCCTTGCAGCACATCCCCCTTTCGCCAGCTGGCGTAATAGCGAAGAGGCCCGCACCGAT
CGCCCTTCCCAACAGTTGCGCAGCCTGAATGGCGAATGGG
[124 nt withheld, positions 1931-2054]
C
[91 nt withheld, positions 2056-2146]
A
[49 nt withheld, positions 2148-2196]
CCTTTGACGTTGGAGTCCACGTTCTTT
[37 nt withheld, positions 2224-2260]
ACCCTATCTCGGTCTATTCTTTTGATTTATAAGGGATTTTGCCGATTTCGGCCTATTGGTTAAAAAATGA
GCTGATTTAACAAAAATTTAACGCGAATTTTAACAAAATATTAACGCTTACAATTTAGGTGGCACTTTTC
GGGGAAATGTGCGCGGAACCCCTATTTGTTTATTTTTCTAAATACATTCAAATATGTATCCGCTCATGAG
ACAATAACCCTGATAAATGCTTCAATAATATTGAAAAAGGAAGAGTATGAGTATTCAACATTTCCGTGTC
GCCCTTATTCCCTTTTTTGCGGCATTTTGCCTTCCTGTTTTTGCTCACCCAGAAACGCTGGTGAAAGTAA
AAGATGCTGAAGATCAGTTGGGTGCACGAGTGGGTTACATCGAACTGGATCTCAACAGCGGTAAGATCCT
TGAGAGTTTTCGCCCCGAAGAACGTTTTCCAATGATGAGCACTTTTAAAGTTCTGCTATGTGGCGCGGTA
TTATCCCGTATTGACGCCGGGCAAGAGCAACTCGGTCGCCGCATACACTATTCTCAGAATGACTTGGTTG
AGTACTCACCAGTCACAGAAAAGCATCTTACGGATGGCATGACAGTAAGAGAATTATGCAGTGCTGCCAT
AACCATGAGTGATAACACTGCGGCCAACTTACTTCTGACAACGATCGGAGGACCGAAGGAGCTAACCGCT
TTTTTGCACAACATGGGGGATCATGTAACTCGCCTTGATCGTTGGGAACCGGAGCTGAATGAAGCCATAC
CAAACGACGAGCGTGACACCACGATGCCTGTAGCAATGGCAACAACGTTGCGCAAACTATTAACTGGCGA
ACTACTTACTCTAGCTTCCCGGCAACAATTAATAGACTGGATGGAGGCGGATAAAGTTGCAGGACCACTT
CTGCGCTCGGCCCTTCCGGCTGGCTGGTTTATTGCTGATAAATCTGGAGCCGGTGAGCGTGGGTCTCGCG
GTATCATTGCAGCACTGGGGCCAGATGGTAAGCCCTCCCGTATCGTAGTTATCTACACGACGGGGAGTCA
GGCAACTATGGATGAACGAAATAGACAGATCGCTGAGATAGGTGCCTCACTGATTAAGCATTGGTAACTG
TCAGACCAAGTTTACTCATATATACTTTAGATTGATTTAAAACTTCATTTTTAATTTAAAAGGATCTAGG
TGAAGATCCTTTTTGATAATCTCATGACCAAAATCCCTTAACGTGAGTTTTCGTTCCACTGAGCGTCAGA
CCCCGTAGAAAAGATCAAAGGATCTTCTTGAGATCCTTTTTTTCTGCGCGTAATCTGCTGCTTGCAAACA
AAAAAACCACCGCTACCAGCGGTGGTTTGTTTGCCGGATCAAGAGCTACCAACTCTTTTTCCGAAGGTAA
CTGGCTTCAGCAGAGCGCAGATACCAAATACTGTTCTTCTAGTGTAGCCGTAGTTAGGCCACCACTTCAA
GAACTCTGTAGCACCGCCTACATACCTCGCTCTGCTAATCCTGTTACCAGTGGCTGCTGCCAGTGGCGAT
AAGTCGTGTCTTACCGGGTTGGACTCAAGACGATAGTTACCGGATAAGGCGCAGCGGTCGGGCTGAACGG
GGGGTTCGTGCACACAGCCCAGCTTGGAGCGAACGACCTACACCGAACTGAGATACCTACAGCGTGAGCT
ATGAGAAAGCGCCACGCTTCCCGAAGGGAGAAAGGCGGACAGGTATCCGGTAAGCGGCAGGGTCGGAACA
GGAGAGCGCACGAGGGAGCTTCCAGGGGGAAACGCCTGGTATCTTTATAGTCCTGTCGGGTTTCGCCACC
TCTGACTTGAGCGTCGATTTTTGTGATGCTCGTCAGGGGGGCGGAGCCTATGGAAAAACGCCAGCAACGC
GGCCTTTTTACGGTTCCTGGCCTTTTGCTGGCCTTTTGCTCACATGTTCTTTCCTGCGTTATCCCCTGAT
TCTGTGGATAACCGTATTACCGCCTTTGAGTGAGCTGATACCGCTCGCCGCAGCCGAACGACCGAGCGCA
GCGAGTCAGTGAGCGAGGAAGCGGAAGAGCGCCCAATACGCAAACCGCCTCTCCCCGCGCGTTGGCCGAT
TCATTAATGCAGCTGGCACGACAGGTTTCCCGACTGGAAAGCGGGCAGTGAGCGCAACGCAAT
